>Addgene plasmid #154675 | pEPYC1CB0330 | depositor full sequence | sequence record 299606 | pEPYC1CB0330 sequence 7351 bps
GCAATTGTCTTCTGCACGAAGTGGTTTAAACTATCAGTGTTTGACAGGATATATTGGCGGGTAAACCTAA
GAGAAAAGAGCGTTTATTAGAATAATCGGATATTTAAAAGGGCGTGAAAAGGTTTATCCGTTCGTCCATT
TGTATGTGCATGCCAACCACAGGGTTCCCCAGATCAGGCGCTGGCTGCTGAACCCCCAGCCGGAACTGAC
CCCACAAGGCCCTAGCGTTTGCAATGCACCAGGTCATCATTGACCCAGGCGTGTTCCACCAGGCCGCTGC
CTCGCAACTCTTCGCAGGCTTCGCCGACCTGCTCGCGCCACTTCTTCACGCGGGTGGAATCCGATCCGCA
CATGAGGCGGAAGGTTTCCAGCTTGAGCGGGTACGGCTCCCGGTGCGAGCTGAAATAGTCGAACATCCGT
CGGGCCGTCGGCGACAGCTTGCGGTACTTCTCCCATATGAATTTCGTGTAGTGGTCGCCAGCAAACAGCA
CGACGATTTCCTCGTCGATCAGGACCTGGCAACGGGACGTTTTCTTGCCACGGTCCAGGACGCGGAAGCG
GTGCAGCAGCGACACCGATTCCAGGTGCCCAACGCGGTCGGACGTGAAGCCCATCGCCGTCGCCTGTAGG
CGCGACAGGCATTCCTCGGCCTTCGTGTAATACCGGCCATTGATCGACCAGCCCAGGTCCTGGCAAAGCT
CGTAGAACGTGAAGGTGATCGGCTCGCCGATAGGGGTGCGCTTCGCGTACTCCAACACCTGCTGCCACAC
CAGTTCGTCATCGTCGGCCCGCAGCTCGACGCCGGTGTAGGTGATCTTCACGTCCTTGTTGACGTGGAAA
ATGACCTTGTTTTGCAGCGCCTCGCGCGGGATTTTCTTGTTGCGCGTGGTGAACAGGGCAGAGCGGGCCG
TGTCGTTTGGCATCGCTCGCATCGTGTCCGGCCACGGCGCAATATCGAACAAGGAAAGCTGCATTTCCTT
GATCTGCTGCTTCGTGTGTTTCAGCAACGCGGCCTGCTTGGCCTCGCTGACCTGTTTTGCCAGGTCCTCG
CCGGCGGTTTTTCGCTTCTTGGTCGTCATAGTTCCTCGCGTGTCGATGGTCATCGACTTCGCCAAACCTG
CCGCCTCCTGTTCAAGACGACGCGAACGCTCCACGGCGGCCGATGGCGCGGGCAGGGCAGGGGGAGCCAG
TTGCACGCTGTCGCGCTCGATCTTGGCCGTAGCTTGCTGGACCATCGAGCCGACGGACTGGAAGGTTTCG
CGGGGCGCACGCATGACGGTGCGGCTTGCGATGGTTTCGGCATCCTCGGCGGAAAACCCCGCGTCGATCA
GTTCTTGCCTGTATGCCTTCCGGTCAAACGTCCGATTCATTCACCCTCCTTGCGGGATTGCCCCGACTCA
CGCCGGGGCAATGTGCCCTTATTCCTGATTTGACCCGCCTGGTGCCTTGGTGTCCAGATAATCCACCTTA
TCGGCAATGAAGTCGGTCCCGTAGACCGTCTGGCCGTCCTTCTCGTACTTGGTATTCCGAATCTTGCCCT
GCACGAATACCAGCGACCCCTTGCCCAAATACTTGCCGTGGGCCTCGGCCTGAGAGCCAAAACACTTGAT
GCGGAAGAAGTCGGTGCGCTCCTGCTTGTCGCCGGCATCGTTGCGCCACATCTAGGATCTGCCAGGAACC
GTAAAAAGGCCGCGTTGCTGGCGTTTTTCCATAGGCTCCGCCCCCCTGACGAGCATCACAAAAATCGACG
CTCAAGTCAGAGGTGGCGAAACCCGACAGGACTATAAAGATACCAGGCGTTTCCCCCTGGAAGCTCCCTC
GTGCGCTCTCCTGTTCCGACCCTGCCGCTTACCGGATACCTGTCCGCCTTTCTCCCTTCGGGAAGCGTGG
CGCTTTCTCATAGCTCACGCTGTAGGTATCTCAGTTCGGTGTAGGTCGTTCGCTCCAAGCTGGGCTGTGT
GCACGAACCCCCCGTTCAGCCCGACCGCTGCGCCTTATCCGGTAACTATCGTCTTGAGTCCAACCCGGTA
AGACACGACTTATCGCCACTGGCAGCAGCCACTGGTAACAGGATTAGCAGAGCGAGGTATGTAGGCGGTG
CTACAGAGTTCTTGAAGTGGTGGCCTAACTACGGCTACACTAGAAGAACAGTATTTGGTATCTGCGCTCT
GCTGAAGCCAGTTACCTTCGGAAAAAGAGTTGGTAGCTCTTGATCCGGCAAACAAACCACCGCTGGTAGC
GGTGGTTTTTTTGTTTGCAAGCAGCAGATTACGCGCAGAAAAAAAGGATCTCAAGAAGATCCTTTGATCT
TTTCTACGGGGTCTGACGCTCAGTGGAACGAAAACTCACGTTAAGGGATTTTGGTCATGAGATTATCAAA
AAGGATCTTCACCTAGATCCTTTTAAATTAAAAATGAAGTTTTAAATCAATCTAAAGTATATATGAGTAA
ACTTGGTCTGACAGTTACCAATGCTTAATCAGTGAGGCACCTATCTCAGCGATCTGTCTATTTCGTTCAT
CCATAGTTGCCTGACTCCCCGTCGTGTAGATAACTACGATACGGGAGGGCTTACCATCTGGCCCCAGTGC
TGCAATGATACCGCGAGAACCACGCTCACCGGCTCCAGATTTATCAGCAATAAACCAGCCAGCCGGAAGG
GCCGAGCGCAGAAGTGGTCCTGCAACTTTATCCGCCTCCATCCAGTCTATTAATTGTTGCCGGGAAGCTA
GAGTAAGTAGTTCGCCAGTTAATAGTTTGCGCAACGTTGTTGCCATTGCTACAGGCATCGTGGTGTCACG
CTCGTCGTTTGGTATGGCTTCATTCAGCTCCGGTTCCCAACGATCAAGGCGAGTTACATGATCCCCCATG
TTGTGCAAAAAAGCGGTTAGCTCCTTCGGTCCTCCGATCGTTGTCAGAAGTAAGTTGGCCGCAGTGTTAT
CACTCATGGTTATGGCAGCACTGCATAATTCTCTTACTGTCATGCCATCCGTAAGATGCTTTTCTGTGAC
TGGTGAGTACTCAACCAAGTCATTCTGAGAATAGTGTATGCGGCGACCGAGTTGCTCTTGCCCGGCGTCA
ATACGGGATAATACCGCGCCACATAGCAGAACTTTAAAAGTGCTCATCATTGGAAAACGTTCTTCGGGGC
GAAAACTCTCAAGGATCTTACCGCTGTTGAGATCCAGTTCGATGTAACCCACTCGTGCACCCAACTGATC
TTCAGCATCTTTTACTTTCACCAGCGTTTCTGGGTGAGCAAAAACAGGAAGGCAAAATGCCGCAAAAAAG
GGAATAAGGGCGACACGGAAATGTTGAATACTCATACTCTTCCTTTTTCAATATTATTGAAGCATTTATC
AAGGTTATTGTCTCATGAGCGGATACATATTTGAATGTATTTAGAAAAATAAACAAATAGGGGTTCCGCG
CACGAATTGGCCAGCGCTGCCATTTTTGGGGTGAGGCCGTTCGCGGCCGAGGGGCGCAGCCCCTGGGGGG
ATGGGAGGCCCGCGTTAGCGGGCCGGGAGGGTTCGAGAAGGGGGGGCACCCCCCTTCGGCGTGCGCGGTC
ACGCGCACAGGGCGCAGCCCTGGTTAAAAACAAGGTTTATAAATATTGGTTTAAAAGCAGGTTAAAAGAC
AGGTTAGCGGTGGCCGAAAAACGGGCGGAAACCCTTGCAAATGCTGGATTTTCTGCCTGTGGACAGCCCC
TCAAATGTCAATAGGTGCGCCCCTCATCTGTCAGCACTCTGCCCCTCAAGTGTCAAGGATCGCGCCCCTC
ATCTGTCAGTAGTCGCGCCCCTCAAGTGTCAATACCGCAGGGCACTTATCCCCAGGCTTGTCCACATCAT
CTGTGGGAAACTCGCGTAAAATCAGGCGTTTTCGCCGATTTGCGAGGCTGGCCAGCTCCACGTCGCCGGC
CGAAATCGAGCCTGCCCCTCATCTGTCAACGCCGCGCCGGGTGAGTCGGCCCCTCAAGTGTCAACGTCCG
CCCCTCATCTGTCAGTGAGGGCCAAGTTTTCCGCGAGGTATCCACAACGCCGGCGGCCGCGGTGTCTCGC
ACACGGCTTCGACGGCGTTTCTGGCGCGTTTGCAGGGCCATAGACGGCCGCCAGCCCAGCGGCGAGGGCA
ACCAGCCCGGTGAGCGTCGCAAAGGAGATCCTGATCTGACTGATGGGCTGCCTGTATCGAGTGGTGATTT
TGTGCCGAGCTGCCGGTCGGGGAGCTGTTGGCTGGCTGGTGGCAGGATATATTGTGGTGTAAACAAATTG
ACGCTTAGACAACTTAATAACACATTGCGGACGTTTTTAATGTACTGGGGTGGATGCAGTGGGCCCCACT
CTGTGAAGACAATGCCGAATTCGGATCCGGAGTGGAAGATTCAGAAAATCTCCATCAACAAATAATCCAA
GTAAGGATTAATGGATTGATCAACATCCTTACCGCTATGGGTAAGATTGATGAAAAGTCAAAAACAAAAA
TCAATTATGCACACCAGCATGTGTTGATCACCAGCTATTGTGGGACACCAATTTCGTCCACAGACATCAA
CATCTTATCGTCCTTTGAAGATAAGATAATAATGTTGAAGATAAGAGTGGGAGCCACCACTAAAACATTG
CTTTGTCAAAAGCTAAAAAAGATGATGCCCGACAGCCACTTGTGTGAAGCATGTGAAGCCGGTCCCTCCA
CTAAGAAAATTAGAGTGGTCCCTCCACTCACAGCTCAATCAGTGAGCAACAGGACGAAGGAAATGACGTA
AGCCATGACGTCTAATCCCACAAGAATTTCCTTATATAAGGAACACAAATCAGAAGGTACTGTATTTTTA
CAACAATTACCAACAACAACAAACAACAAACAACATTACAATTACTATTTACAATTACAATGGAGGACGC
CAAAAACATAAAGAAAGGCCCGGCGCCATTCTATCCGCTGGAAGATGGAACCGCTGGAGAGCAACTGCAT
AAGGCTATGAAGAGATACGCCCTGGTTCCTGGAACAATTGCTTTTACAGATGCACATATCGAGGTGGACA
TCACTTACGCTGAGTACTTCGAAATGTCCGTTCGGTTGGCAGAAGCTATGAAACGATATGGGCTGAATAC
AAATCACAGAATCGTCGTATGCAGTGAAAACTCTCTTCAATTCTTTATGCCGGTGTTGGGCGCGTTATTT
ATCGGAGTTGCAGTTGCGCCCGCGAACGACATTTATAATGAACGTGAATTGCTCAACAGTATGGGCATTT
CGCAGCCTACCGTGGTGTTCGTTTCCAAAAAGGGGTTGCAAAAAATTTTGAACGTGCAAAAAAAGCTCCC
AATCATCCAAAAAATTATTATCATGGATTCTAAAACGGATTACCAGGGATTTCAGTCGATGTACACGTTC
GTCACATCTCATCTACCTCCCGGTTTTAATGAATACGATTTTGTGCCAGAGTCCTTCGATAGGGACAAGA
CAATTGCACTGATCATGAACTCCTCTGGATCTACTGGTCTGCCTAAAGGTGTCGCTCTGCCTCATAGAAC
TGCCTGCGTGAGATTCTCGCATGCCAGAGATCCTATTTTTGGCAATCAAATCATTCCGGATACTGCGATT
TTAAGTGTTGTTCCATTCCATCACGGTTTTGGAATGTTTACTACACTCGGATATTTGATATGTGGATTTC
GAGTCGTCTTAATGTATAGATTTGAAGAAGAACTGTTTCTGAGGAGCCTTCAGGATTACAAGATTCAAAG
TGCGCTGCTGGTGCCAACCCTATTCTCCTTCTTCGCCAAAAGCACTCTGATTGACAAATACGATTTATCT
AATTTACACGAAATTGCTTCTGGTGGCGCTCCCCTCTCTAAGGAAGTCGGGGAAGCGGTTGCCAAGAGGT
TCCATCTGCCAGGTATCAGGCAAGGATATGGGCTCACTGAGACTACATCAGCTATTCTGATTACACCCGA
GGGGGATGATAAACCGGGCGCGGTCGGTAAAGTTGTTCCATTTTTTGAAGCGAAGGTTGTGGATCTGGAT
ACCGGGAAAACGCTGGGCGTTAATCAAAGAGGCGAACTGTGTGTGAGAGGTCCTATGATTATGTCCGGTT
ATGTAAACAATCCGGAAGCGACCAACGCCTTGATTGACAAGGATGGATGGCTACATTCTGGAGACATAGC
TTACTGGGACGAGGACGAACACTTCTTCATCGTTGACCGCCTGAAGTCTCTGATTAAGTACAAAGGCTAT
CAGGTGGCTCCCGCTGAATTGGAATCCATCTTGCTCCAACACCCCAACATCTTCGACGCAGGTGTCGCAG
GTCTGCCCGACGATGACGCCGGTGAACTTCCCGCCGCCGTTGTTGTTTTGGAGCACGGAAAGACGATGAC
GGAAAAAGAGATCGTGGATTACGTCGCCAGTCAAGTAACAACCGCGAAAAAGTTGCGCGGAGGAGTTGTG
TTTGTGGACGAAGTACCGAAAGGTCTTACCGGAAAACTCGACGCAAGAAAAATCAGAGAGATCCTCATAA
AGGCCAAGAAGGGCGGAAAGATCGCCGTGGGTTCGGATTATAAGGACCATGACGGAGACTATAAGGACCA
TGACCTCGACGCTGCAGCAGCGGATTATAAGGACGATGACGATAAGTGAGCTTGTCCTGCTTTAATGAGA
TATGCGAGAAGCCTATGATCGCATGATATTTGCTTTCAATTCTGTTGTGCACGTTGTAAAAAACCTGAGC
ATGTGTAGCTCAGATCCTTACCGCCGGTTTCGGTTCATTCTAATGAATATATCACCCGTTACTATCGTAT
TTTTATGAATAATATTCTCCGTTCAATTTACTGATTGTACCCTACTACTTATATGTACAATATTAAAATG
AAAACAATATATTGTGCTGAATAGGTTTATAGCGACATCTATGATAGAGCGCCACAATAACAAACAATTG
CGTTTTATTATTACAAATCCAATTTTAAAAAAAGCGGCAGAACCGGTCAAACCTAAAAGACTGATTACAT
AAATCTTATTCAAATTTCAAAAGTGCCCCAGGGGCTAGTATCTACGACACACCGAGCGGCGAACTAATAA
CGCTCACTGAAGGGAACTCCGGTTCCCCGCCGGCGCGCATGGGTGAGATTCCTTGAAGTTGAGTATTGGC
CGTCCGCTCTACCGAAAGTTACGGGCACCATTCAACCCGGTCCAGCACGGCGGCCGGGTAACCGACTTGC
TGCCCCGAGAATTATGCAGCATTTTTTTGGTGTATGTGGGCCCCAAATGAAGTGCAGGTCAAACCTTGAC
AGTGACGACAAATCGTTGGGCGGGTCCAGGGCGAATTTTGCGACAACATGTCGAGGCTCAGCAGGACCGC
T
Features (pLannotate 1.2.2; 11 found; start..end, strand, type, name):
     42..66      +  misc_feature   RB T-DNA repeat: right border repeat from nopaline C58 T-DNA
    178..198     -  CDS            TetR (fragment): tetracycline resistance regulatory protein; tetR
    225..1370    -  CDS            trfA: TRFA_ECOLX - Experimental evidence at protein level: Swiss-Prot protein existence level 1. Also involved in plasmid copy number control, promoting intermolecular coupling of protein bound iterons at oriV, which inhibits replication initiation. From Escherichia coli.
   1706..2294    -  rep_origin     ori: high-copy-number ColE1/pMB1/pBR322/pUC origin of replication
   2465..3325    -  CDS            AmpR: β-lactamase; bla; confers resistance to ampicillin, carbenicillin, and related antibiotics
   3326..3430    -  promoter       AmpR promoter: bla
   3517..4148    -  rep_origin     oriV: incP origin of replication
   4240..4264    +  misc_feature   LB T-DNA repeat: left border repeat from nopaline C58 T-DNA
   4833..4888    +  misc_feature   TMV Ω: translational enhancer from the tobacco mosaic virus 5'-leader sequence (Gallie et al., 1988)
   4890..6539    +  CDS            luciferase: firefly luciferase; luc+; enhanced luc+ version of the luciferase gene
   6637..7344    +  terminator     OCS terminator: octopine synthase terminator
