[The description below was written by a language model from this plasmid's Addgene catalogue record and pLannotate feature annotations shown in this document.]
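Description:
pEPYC1CB0330 is a MoClo (Golden Gate modular cloning) Level 1 plasmid built in the pICH47732 acceptor backbone, carrying a single plant transcription unit that reports promoter activity through firefly luciferase. The 7,351 bp backbone is a binary-type vector. Nopaline C58 left and right T-DNA border repeats flank the cargo, and the broad-host-range incP oriV together with the trfA replication initiator gene would allow maintenance outside E. coli, for example in Agrobacterium. A high-copy ColE1/pUC-type origin drives propagation in E. coli. Selection is by ampicillin through the bla gene and its native promoter. A short annotated TetR fragment appears to be a backbone remnant rather than a functional element.

According to the catalogue entry, the synthetic insert has the structure MMV(ΔG2like)::TMV::LucF::Flag::ocsT and was assembled through BsaI sites that were destroyed during cloning, as is usual for Golden Gate assembly. The feature table confirms the TMV Ω 5' leader, which acts as a translational enhancer, followed by the luc+ firefly luciferase coding sequence and the octopine synthase terminator. The promoter itself, named as an MMV variant with a "ΔG2like" modification, is not annotated, but it presumably lies in the unannotated stretch between the left border and the Ω leader. The record does not define that modification further. The Flag tag is also listed only in the insert name, and the gap between the luciferase CDS and the terminator may hold it. The stated purpose is a luciferase reporter, deposited with work on the rational design of minimal synthetic plant promoters. This suggests it is used to quantify the strength of this promoter variant in plant cells, either directly or after assembly into higher-level MoClo constructs.
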