Addgene plasmid #154675: pEPYC1CB0330
Purpose: MoClo Level 1 luciferase reporter
Depositing lab: Nicola Patron. Depositing organization: Earlham Institute. Publication: Rational design of minimal synthetic promoters for plants. Cai YM, Kallam K, Tidd H, Gendarini G, Salzman A, Patron NJ. Nucleic Acids Res. 2020 Aug 28. pii: 5897334. doi: 10.1093/nar/gkaa682. PubMed 32856047.
Backbone
  Vector backbone: pICH47732
  Vector type: Synthetic Biology
Growth in bacteria
  Bacterial resistance: Ampicillin, 100 μg/mL
  Growth temperature: 37°C
  Growth strain: NEB Stable
  Copy number: High Copy
Gene/Insert
  Gene/Insert name: MMV(ΔG2like) Firefly luciferase expression cassette [MMV(ΔG2like)::TMV::LucF::Flag::ocsT]
  Species: Synthetic
  Cloning method: Restriction Enzyme; 5′ cloning site BsaI (destroyed during cloning); 3′ cloning site BsaI (destroyed during cloning)
Terms and licenses: Academic/Nonprofit Terms; Industry Terms: Not Available to Industry
Depositor comments: Please visit https://www.biorxiv.org/content/10.1101/2020.05.14.095406v1 for bioRxiv preprint.
How to cite: pEPYC1CB0330 was a gift from Nicola Patron (Addgene plasmid # 154675 ; http://n2t.net/addgene:154675 ; RRID:Addgene_154675)
